>Addgene plasmid #77743 | CAMK2B gRNA (BRDN0001145558) | addgene full sequence | sequence record 188340 | Addgene Assembled Sequence
CCCGGGTGCAAAGATGGATAAAGTTTTAAACAGAGAGGAATCTTTGCAGCTAATGGACCTTCTAGGTCTT
GAAAGGAGTGGGAATTGGCTCCGGTGCCCGTCAGTGGGCAGAGCGCACATCGCCCACAGTCCCCGAGAAG
TTGGGGGGAGGGGTCGGCAATTGATCCGGTGCCTAGAGAAGGTGGCGCGGGGTAAACTGGGAAAGTGATG
TCGTGTACTGGCTCCGCCTTTTTCCCGAGGGTGGGGGAGAACCGTATATAAGTGCAGTAGTCGCCGTGAA
CGTTCTTTTTCGCAACGGGTTTGCCGCCAGAACACAGGTAAGTGCCGTGTGTGGTTCCCGCGGGCCTGGC
CTCTTTACGGGTTATGGCCCTTGCGTGCCTTGAATTACTTCCACCTGGCTGCAGTACGTGATTCTTGATC
CCGAGCTTCGGGTTGGAAGTGGGTGGGAGAGTTCGAGGCCTTGCGCTTAAGGAGCCCCTTCGCCTCGTGC
TTGAGTTGAGGCCTGGCCTGGGCGCTGGGGCCGCCGCGTGCGAATCTGGTGGCACCTTCGCGCCTGTCTC
GCTGCTTTCGATAAGTCTCTAGCCATTTAAAATTTTTGATGACCTGCTGCGACGCTTTTTTTCTGGCAAG
ATAGTCTTGTAAATGCGGGCCAAGATCTGCACACTGGTATTTCGGTTTTTGGGGCCGCGGGCGGCGACGG
GGCCCGTGCGTCCCAGCGCACATGTTCGGCGAGGCGGGGCCTGCGAGCGCGGCCACCGAGAATCGGACGG
GGGTAGTCTCAAGCTGGCCGGCCTGCTCTGGTGCCTGGCCTCGCGCCGCCGTGTATCGCCCCGCCCTGGG
CGGCAAGGCTGGCCCGGTCGGCACCAGTTGCGTGAGCGGAAAGATGGCCGCTTCCCGGCCCTGCTGCAGG
GAGCTCAAAATGGAGGACGCGGCGCTCGGGAGAGCGGGCGGGTGAGTCACCCACACAAAGGAAAAGGGCC
TTTCCGTCCTCAGCCGTCGCTTCATGTGACTCCACGGAGTACCGGGCGCCGTCCAGGCACCTCGATTAGT
TCTCGAGCTTTTGGAGTACGTCGTCTTTAGGTTGGGGGGAGGGGTTTTATGCGATGGAGTTTCCCCACAC
TGAGTGGGTGGAGACTGAAGTTAGGCCAGCTTGGCACTTGATGTAATTCTCCTTGGAATTTGCCCTTTTT
GAGTTTGGATCTTGGTTCATTCTCAAGCCTCAGACAGTGGTTCAAAGTTTTTTTCTTCCATTTCAGGTGT
CGTGACGTACGGCCACCATGACCGAGTACAAGCCCACGGTGCGCCTCGCCACCCGCGACGACGTCCCCAG
GGCCGTACGCACCCTCGCCGCCGCGTTCGCCGACTACCCCGCCACGCGCCACACCGTCGATCCGGACCGC
CACATCGAGCGGGTCACCGAGCTGCAAGAACTCTTCCTCACGCGCGTCGGGCTCGACATCGGCAAGGTGT
GGGTCGCGGACGACGGCGCCGCCGTGGCGGTCTGGACCACGCCGGAGAGCGTCGAAGCGGGGGCGGTGTT
CGCCGAGATCGGCCCGCGCATGGCCGAGTTGAGCGGTTCCCGGCTGGCCGCGCAGCAACAGATGGAAGGC
CTCCTGGCGCCGCACCGGCCCAAGGAGCCCGCGTGGTTCCTGGCCACCGTCGGAGTCTCGCCCGACCACC
AGGGCAAGGGTCTGGGCAGCGCCGTCGTGCTCCCCGGAGTGGAGGCGGCCGAGCGCGCCGGGGTGCCCGC
CTTCCTGGAGACCTCCGCGCCCCGCAACCTCCCCTTCTACGAGCGGCTCGGCTTCACCGTCACCGCCGAC
GTCGAGGTGCCCGAAGGACCGCGCACCTGGTGCATGACCCGCAAGCCCGGTGCCTGAACGCGTTAAGTCG
ACAATCAACCTCTGGATTACAAAATTTGTGAAAGATTGACTGGTATTCTTAACTATGTTGCTCCTTTTAC
GCTATGTGGATACGCTGCTTTAATGCCTTTGTATCATGCTATTGCTTCCCGTATGGCTTTCATTTTCTCC
TCCTTGTATAAATCCTGGTTGCTGTCTCTTTATGAGGAGTTGTGGCCCGTTGTCAGGCAACGTGGCGTGG
TGTGCACTGTGTTTGCTGACGCAACCCCCACTGGTTGGGGCATTGCCACCACCTGTCAGCTCCTTTCCGG
GACTTTCGCTTTCCCCCTCCCTATTGCCACGGCGGAACTCATCGCCGCCTGCCTTGCCCGCTGCTGGACA
GGGGCTCGGCTGTTGGGCACTGACAATTCCGTGGTGTTGTCGGGGAAATCATCGTCCTTTCCTTGGCTGC
TCGCCTGTGTTGCCACCTGGATTCTGCGCGGGACGTCCTTCTGCTACGTCCCTTCGGCCCTCAATCCAGC
GGACCTTCCTTCCCGCGGCCTGCTGCCGGCTCTGCGGCCTCTTCCGCGTCTTCGCCTTCGCCCTCAGACG
AGTCGGATCTCCCTTTGGGCCGCCTCCCCGCGTCGACTTTAAGACCAATGACTTACAAGGCAGCTGTAGA
TCTTAGCCACTTTTTAAAAGAAAAGGGGGGACTGGAAGGGCTAATTCACTCCCAACGAAGACAAGATCTG
CTTTTTGCTTGTACTGGGTCTCTCTGGTTAGACCAGATCTGAGCCTGGGAGCTCTCTGGCTAACTAGGGA
ACCCACTGCTTAAGCCTCAATAAAGCTTGCCTTGAGTGCTTCAAGTAGTGTGTGCCCGTCTGTTGTGTGA
CTCTGGTAACTAGAGATCCCTCAGACCCTTTTAGTCAGTGTGGAAAATCTCTAGCAGTACGTATAGTAGT
TCATGTCATCTTATTATTCAGTATTTATAACTTGCAAAGAAATGAATATCAGAGAGTGAGAGGAACTTGT
TTATTGCAGCTTATAATGGTTACAAATAAAGCAATAGCATCACAAATTTCACAAATAAAGCATTTTTTTC
ACTGCATTCTAGTTGTGGTTTGTCCAAACTCATCAATGTATCTTATCATGTCTGGCTCTAGCTATCCCGC
CCCTAACTCCGCCCATCCCGCCCCTAACTCCGCCCAGTTCCGCCCATTCTCCGCCCCATGGCTGACTAAT
TTTTTTTATTTATGCAGAGGCCGAGGCCGCCTCGGCCTCTGAGCTATTCCAGAAGTAGTGAGGAGGCTTT
TTTGGAGGCCTAGGGACGTACCCAATTCGCCCTATAGTGAGTCGTATTACGCGCGCTCACTGGCCGTCGT
TTTACAACGTCGTGACTGGGAAAACCCTGGCGTTACCCAACTTAATCGCCTTGCAGCACATCCCCCTTTC
GCCAGCTGGCGTAATAGCGAAGAGGCCCGCACCGATCGCCCTTCCCAACAGTTGCGCAGCCTGAATGGCG
AATGGG
[124 nt withheld, positions 3367-3490]
C
[91 nt withheld, positions 3492-3582]
A
[49 nt withheld, positions 3584-3632]
CCTTTGACGTTGGAGTCCACGTTCTTT
[37 nt withheld, positions 3660-3696]
ACCCTATCTCGGTCTATTCTTTTGATTTATAAGGGATTTTGCCGATTTCGGCCTATTGGTTAAAAAATGA
GCTGATTTAACAAAAATTTAACGCGAATTTTAACAAAATATTAACGCTTACAATTTAGGTGGCACTTTTC
GGGGAAATGTGCGCGGAACCCCTATTTGTTTATTTTTCTAAATACATTCAAATATGTATCCGCTCATGAG
ACAATAACCCTGATAAATGCTTCAATAATATTGAAAAAGGAAGAGTATGAGTATTCAACATTTCCGTGTC
GCCCTTATTCCCTTTTTTGCGGCATTTTGCCTTCCTGTTTTTGCTCACCCAGAAACGCTGGTGAAAGTAA
AAGATGCTGAAGATCAGTTGGGTGCACGAGTGGGTTACATCGAACTGGATCTCAACAGCGGTAAGATCCT
TGAGAGTTTTCGCCCCGAAGAACGTTTTCCAATGATGAGCACTTTTAAAGTTCTGCTATGTGGCGCGGTA
TTATCCCGTATTGACGCCGGGCAAGAGCAACTCGGTCGCCGCATACACTATTCTCAGAATGACTTGGTTG
AGTACTCACCAGTCACAGAAAAGCATCTTACGGATGGCATGACAGTAAGAGAATTATGCAGTGCTGCCAT
AACCATGAGTGATAACACTGCGGCCAACTTACTTCTGACAACGATCGGAGGACCGAAGGAGCTAACCGCT
TTTTTGCACAACATGGGGGATCATGTAACTCGCCTTGATCGTTGGGAACCGGAGCTGAATGAAGCCATAC
CAAACGACGAGCGTGACACCACGATGCCTGTAGCAATGGCAACAACGTTGCGCAAACTATTAACTGGCGA
ACTACTTACTCTAGCTTCCCGGCAACAATTAATAGACTGGATGGAGGCGGATAAAGTTGCAGGACCACTT
CTGCGCTCGGCCCTTCCGGCTGGCTGGTTTATTGCTGATAAATCTGGAGCCGGTGAGCGTGGGTCTCGCG
GTATCATTGCAGCACTGGGGCCAGATGGTAAGCCCTCCCGTATCGTAGTTATCTACACGACGGGGAGTCA
GGCAACTATGGATGAACGAAATAGACAGATCGCTGAGATAGGTGCCTCACTGATTAAGCATTGGTAACTG
TCAGACCAAGTTTACTCATATATACTTTAGATTGATTTAAAACTTCATTTTTAATTTAAAAGGATCTAGG
TGAAGATCCTTTTTGATAATCTCATGACCAAAATCCCTTAACGTGAGTTTTCGTTCCACTGAGCGTCAGA
CCCCGTAGAAAAGATCAAAGGATCTTCTTGAGATCCTTTTTTTCTGCGCGTAATCTGCTGCTTGCAAACA
AAAAAACCACCGCTACCAGCGGTGGTTTGTTTGCCGGATCAAGAGCTACCAACTCTTTTTCCGAAGGTAA
CTGGCTTCAGCAGAGCGCAGATACCAAATACTGTTCTTCTAGTGTAGCCGTAGTTAGGCCACCACTTCAA
GAACTCTGTAGCACCGCCTACATACCTCGCTCTGCTAATCCTGTTACCAGTGGCTGCTGCCAGTGGCGAT
AAGTCGTGTCTTACCGGGTTGGACTCAAGACGATAGTTACCGGATAAGGCGCAGCGGTCGGGCTGAACGG
GGGGTTCGTGCACACAGCCCAGCTTGGAGCGAACGACCTACACCGAACTGAGATACCTACAGCGTGAGCT
ATGAGAAAGCGCCACGCTTCCCGAAGGGAGAAAGGCGGACAGGTATCCGGTAAGCGGCAGGGTCGGAACA
GGAGAGCGCACGAGGGAGCTTCCAGGGGGAAACGCCTGGTATCTTTATAGTCCTGTCGGGTTTCGCCACC
TCTGACTTGAGCGTCGATTTTTGTGATGCTCGTCAGGGGGGCGGAGCCTATGGAAAAACGCCAGCAACGC
GGCCTTTTTACGGTTCCTGGCCTTTTGCTGGCCTTTTGCTCACATGTTCTTTCCTGCGTTATCCCCTGAT
TCTGTGGATAACCGTATTACCGCCTTTGAGTGAGCTGATACCGCTCGCCGCAGCCGAACGACCGAGCGCA
GCGAGTCAGTGAGCGAGGAAGCGGAAGAGCGCCCAATACGCAAACCGCCTCTCCCCGCGCGTTGGCCGAT
TCATTAATGCAGCTGGCACGACAGGTTTCCCGACTGGAAAGCGGGCAGTGAGCGCAACGCAATTAATGTG
AGTTAGCTCACTCATTAGGCACCCCAGGCTTTACACTTTATGCTTCCGGCTCGTATGTTGTGTGGAATTG
TGAGCGGATAACAATTTCACACAGGAAACAGCTATGACCATGATTACGCCAAGCGCGCAATTAACCCTCA
CTAAAGGGAACAAAAGCTGGAGCTGCAAGCTTAATGTAGTCTTATGCAATACTCTTGTAGTCTTGCAACA
TGGTAACGATGAGTTAGCAACATGCCTTACAAGGAGAGAAAAAGCACCGTGCATGCCGATTGGTGGAAGT
AAGGTGGTACGATCGTGCCTTATTAGGAAGGCAACAGACGGGTCTGACATGGATTGGACGAACCACTGAA
TTGCCGCATTGCAGAGATATTGTATTTAAGTGCCTAGCTCGATACATAAACGGGTCTCTCTGGTTAGACC
AGATCTGAGCCTGGGAGCTCTCTGGCTAACTAGGGAACCCACTGCTTAAGCCTCAATAAAGCTTGCCTTG
AGTGCTTCAAGTAGTGTGTGCCCGTCTGTTGTGTGACTCTGGTAACTAGAGATCCCTCAGACCCTTTTAG
TCAGTGTGGAAAATCTCTAGCAGTGGCGCCCGAACAGGGACTTGAAAGCGAAAGGGAAACCAGAGGAGCT
CTCTCGACGCAGGACTCGGCTTGCTGAAGCGCGCACGGCAAGAGGCGAGGGGCGGCGACTGGTGAGTACG
CCAAAAATTTTGACTAGCGGAGGCTAGAAGGAGAGAGATGGGTGCGAGAGCGTCAGTATTAAGCGGGGGA
GAATTAGATCGCGATGGGAAAAAATTCGGTTAAGGCCAGGGGGAAAGAAAAAATATAAATTAAAACATAT
AGTATGGGCAAGCAGGGAGCTAGAACGATTCGCAGTTAATCCTGGCCTGTTAGAAACATCAGAAGGCTGT
AGACAAATACTGGGACAGCTACAACCATCCCTTCAGACAGGATCAGAAGAACTTAGATCATTATATAATA
CAGTAGCAACCCTCTATTGTGTGCATCAAAGGATAGAGATAAAAGACACCAAGGAAGCTTTAGACAAGAT
AGAGGAAGAGCAAAACAAAAGTAAGACCACCGCACAGCAAGCGGCCGCTGATCTTCAGACCTGGAGGAGG
AGATATGAGGGACAATTGGAGAAGTGAATTATATAAATATAAAGTAGTAAAAATTGAACCATTAGGAGTA
GCACCCACCAAGGCAAAGAGAAGAGTGGTGCAGAGAGAAAAAAGAGCAGTGGGAATAGGAGCTTTGTTCC
TTGGGTTCTTGGGAGCAGCAGGAAGCACTATGGGCGCAGCGTCAATGACGCTGACGGTACAGGCCAGACA
ATTATTGTCTGGTATAGTGCAGCAGCAGAACAATTTGCTGAGGGCTATTGAGGCGCAACAGCATCTGTTG
CAACTCACAGTCTGGGGCATCAAGCAGCTCCAGGCAAGAATCCTGGCTGTGGAAAGATACCTAAAGGATC
AACAGCTCCTGGGGATTTGGGGTTGCTCTGGAAAACTCATTTGCACCACTGCTGTGCCTTGGAATGCTAG
TTGGAGTAATAAATCTCTGGAACAGATTTGGAATCACACGACCTGGATGGAGTGGGACAGAGAAATTAAC
AATTACACAAGCTTAATACACTCCTTAATTGAAGAATCGCAAAACCAGCAAGAAAAGAATGAACAAGAAT
TATTGGAATTAGATAAATGGGCAAGTTTGTGGAATTGGTTTAACATAACAAATTGGCTGTGGTATATAAA
ATTATTCATAATGATAGTAGGAGGCTTGGTAGGTTTAAGAATAGTTTTTGCTGTACTTTCTATAGTGAAT
AGAGTTAGGCAGGGATATTCACCATTATCGTTTCAGACCCACCTCCCAACCCCGAGGGGACCCAGAGAGG
GCCTATTTCCCATGATTCCTTCATATTTGCATATACGATACAAGGCTGTTAGAGAGATAATTAGAATTAA
TTTGACTGTAAACACAAAGATATTAGTACAAAATACGTGACGTAGAAAGTAATAATTTCTTGGGTAGTTT
GCAGTTTTAAAATTATGTTTTAAAATGGACTATCATATGCTTACCGTAACTTGAAAGTATTTCGATTTCT
TGGCTTTATATATCTTGTGGAAAGGACGAAACACCGTGCAGAGCTTGACACAGCGTGTTTTAGAGCTAGA
AATAGCAAGTTAAAATAAGGCTAGTCCGTTATCAACTTGAAAAAGTGGCACCGAGTCGGTGCTTTTTTAA
GCTTGGCGTAACTAGATCTTGAGACAAATGGCAGTATTCATCCACAATTTTAAAAGAAAAGGGGGGATTG
GGGGGTACAGTGCAGGGGAAAGAATAGTAGACATAATAGCAACAGACATACAAACTAAAGAATTACAAAA
ACAAATTACAAAAATTCAAAATTTTCGGGTTTATTACAGGGACAGCAGAGATCCACTTTGGCGCCGGCTC
GAGGGGG
Features (pLannotate 1.2.2; 29 found; start..end, strand, type, name):
     14..80      +  CDS            small t antigen (fragment): SV40 (simian virus 40) small t antigen
    106..317     +  promoter       EF-1α core promoter: core promoter for human elongation factor EF-1α
    318..1256    +  intron         EF-1α intron A: intron upstream of the start codon of human EF-1α
   1278..1877    +  CDS            PuroR (fragment): puromycin N-acetyltransferase; pac from Streptomyces; confers resistance to puromycin
   1893..2481    +  misc_feature   WPRE: woodchuck hepatitis virus posttranscriptional regulatory element
   2532..2551    +  misc_feature   cPPT/CTS (fragment): central polypurine tract and central termination sequence of HIV-1
   2553..2786    +  LTR            3' LTR (ΔU3): self-inactivating 3' long terminal repeat (LTR) from HIV-1
   2864..2985    +  polyA_signal   SV40 poly(A) signal: SV40 polyadenylation signal
   3025..3160    +  rep_origin     SV40 ori: SV40 origin of replication
   3181..3199    -  promoter       T7 promoter: promoter for bacteriophage T7 RNA polymerase
   3207..3362    +  CDS            lacZα (fragment): LacZα fragment of β-galactosidase; lacZ fragment
   3367..3795    +  rep_origin     f1 ori (sequence partly withheld): f1 bacteriophage origin of replication; arrow indicates direction of (+) strand synthesis
   3848..3952    +  promoter       AmpR promoter: bla
   3953..4813    +  CDS            AmpR: β-lactamase; bla; confers resistance to ampicillin, carbenicillin, and related antibiotics
   4984..5572    +  rep_origin     ori: high-copy-number ColE1/pMB1/pBR322/pUC origin of replication
   5755..5847    +  CDS            lacI (fragment): lac repressor; lacI; The lac repressor binds to the lac operator to inhibit transcription in E. coli. This inhibition can be relieved by adding lactose or isopropyl-β-D-thiogalactopyranoside (IPTG).
   5860..5881    +  protein_bind   CAP binding site: CAP binding activates transcription in the presence of cAMP. E. coli catabolite activator protein
   5896..5926    +  promoter       lac promoter: promoter for the E. coli lac operon
   5934..5950    +  protein_bind   lac operator: The lac repressor binds to the lac operator to inhibit transcription in E. coli. This inhibition can be relieved by adding lactose or isopropyl-β-D-thiogalactopyranoside (IPTG). lac repressor encoded by lacI
   5995..6013    +  promoter       T3 promoter: promoter for bacteriophage T3 RNA polymerase
   6041..6267    +  promoter       RSV promoter: Rous sarcoma virus enhancer/promoter
   6268..6448    +  LTR            5' LTR (truncated): truncated 5' long terminal repeat (LTR) from HIV-1
   6495..6620    +  misc_feature   HIV-1 Ψ: packaging signal of human immunodeficiency virus type 1
   6604..6967    +  CDS            HIV-1 gag (fragment): gag protein from human immunodeficiency virus 1; gag
   7113..7346    +  misc_feature   RRE: The Rev response element (RRE) of HIV-1 allows for Rev-dependent mRNA export from the nucleus to the cytoplasm.
   7723..7749    +  CDS            Rev (fragment): human immunodeficiency virus 1 (HIV-1) Rev protein; rev; enhances nuclear export of unspliced and incompletely spliced viral mRNAs
   7753..7993    +  promoter       U6 promoter: RNA polymerase III promoter for human U6 snRNA
   8023..8098    +  misc_RNA       gRNA scaffold: guide RNA scaffold for the Streptococcus pyogenes CRISPR/Cas9 system
   8154..8271    +  misc_feature   cPPT/CTS: central polypurine tract and central termination sequence of HIV-1
