[The description below was written by a language model from this plasmid's Addgene catalogue record and pLannotate feature annotations shown in this document.]
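Description:
CAMK2B gRNA (BRDN0001145558) is a third-generation lentiviral guide RNA plasmid built on the lentiGuide-Puro backbone and designed to target human CAMK2B, the gene encoding the beta isoform of calcium/calmodulin-dependent protein kinase II. It is propagated in E. coli as a high-copy plasmid through a ColE1/pUC-type origin with ampicillin selection (AmpR). The bacterial backbone also carries an f1 origin, an SV40 origin and poly(A) signal, T7 and T3 promoters, and remnants of the lac region.

The lentiviral cassette begins with an RSV promoter fused to a truncated HIV-1 5' LTR, which makes genomic RNA production Tat-independent. This is followed by the Ψ packaging signal with a gag fragment and the Rev response element, and the cassette ends in a self-inactivating ΔU3 3' LTR. Within this unit, the human U6 RNA polymerase III promoter drives the CAMK2B-specific spacer joined to the Streptococcus pyogenes Cas9 gRNA scaffold. A cPPT/CTS element lies downstream of it. A separate EF-1α promoter with its intron A expresses puromycin N-acetyltransferase, which allows selection of transduced mammalian cells. A WPRE enhances expression of that transcript.

The guide was designed against multiple CAMK2B RefSeq transcript variants. The plasmid corresponds to a member of a human kinome gRNA library developed alongside work on optimized sgRNA design. It does not encode Cas9, so it must be used with a separate Cas9 vector such as lentiCas9-Blast or in cells that already express Cas9. Its typical use is CRISPR knockout of CAMK2B after lentiviral delivery.
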