Addgene plasmid #77743: CAMK2B gRNA (BRDN0001145558)
Purpose: 3rd generation lentiviral gRNA plasmid targeting human CAMK2B
Depositing lab: John Doench & David Root. Depositing organization: Broad Institute. Publication: Optimized sgRNA design to maximize activity and minimize off-target effects of CRISPR-Cas9. Doench JG, Fusi N, Sullender M, Hegde M, Vaimberg EW, Donovan KF, Smith I, Tothova Z, Wilen C, Orchard R, Virgin HW, Listgarten J, Root DE. Nat Biotechnol. 2016 Jan 18. doi: 10.1038/nbt.3437. PubMed 26780180.
Backbone
  Vector backbone: lentiGuide-Puro
  Backbone manufacturer: Zhang Lab (Addgene plasmid # 52963)
  Vector type: Mammalian Expression, Lentiviral, CRISPR
  Selectable markers: Puromycin
Growth in bacteria
  Bacterial resistance: Ampicillin, 100 μg/mL
  Growth temperature: 37°C
  Growth strain: DH5alpha
  Copy number: High Copy
Gene/Insert
  Gene/Insert name: CAMK2B (alt names: CAMK2B; NM_001220.4)
  gRNA/shRNA sequence: TGCAGAGCTTGACACAGCGT
  Species: H. sapiens (human)
  Entrez Gene: CAMK2B (a.k.a. CAM2, CAMK2, CAMKB, CaMKIIbeta, MRD54)
  Promoter: hU6
  Cloning method: Unknown
  Sequencing primers: 5′ U6-F; 3′ pS2-R
Terms and licenses: Academic/Nonprofit Terms; Industry Terms: Not Available to Industry
Depositor comments: The gRNA was designed to target the following Genbank reference sequence(s): NM_001220.4,NM_001293170.1,NM_172078.2,NM_172079.2,NM_172080.2,NM_172081.2,NM_172082.2,NM_172083.2,NM_172084.2. Note that this plasmid does NOT contain Cas9. It should be used in conjunction with lentiCas9-Blast (Addgene #52962) or otherwise with cell lines already expressing Cas9. Browse the full kinome gRNA library at http://www.addgene.org/pooled-library/broadgpp-human-kinome/ or visit http://www.broadinstitute.org/rnai/public/ for detailed protocols and information.
How to cite: CAMK2B gRNA (BRDN0001145558) was a gift from John Doench & David Root (Addgene plasmid # 77743 ; http://n2t.net/addgene:77743 ; RRID:Addgene_77743)
