>Addgene plasmid #77743 | CAMK2B gRNA (BRDN0001145558) | depositor partial sequence | sequence record 145203 | Target Sequence
TGCAGAGCTTGACACAGCGT
