>Addgene plasmid #77743 | CAMK2B gRNA (BRDN0001145558) | addgene partial sequence | sequence record 188339 | hU6-F
GTAGAAAGTAATAATTTCTTGGGTAGTTTGCAGTTTTAAAATTATGTTTTAAAATGGACTATCATATGCT
TACCGTAACTTGAAAGTATTTCGATTTCTTGGCTTTATATATCTTGTGGAAAGGACGAAACACCGTGCAG
AGCTTGACACAGCGTGTTTTAGAGCTAGAAATAGCAAGTTAAAATAAGGCTAGTCCGTTATCAACTTGAA
AAAGTGGCACCGAGTCGGTGCTTTTTTAAGCTTGGCGTAACTAGATCTTGAGACAAATGGCAGTATTCAT
CCACAATTTTAAAAGAAAAGGGGGGATTGGGGGGTACAGTGCAGGGGAAAGAATAGTAGACATAATAGCA
ACAGACATACAAACTAAAGAATTACAAAAACAAATTACAAAAATTCAAAATTTTCGGGTTTATTACAGGG
ACAGCAGAGATCCACTTTGGCGCCGGCTCGAGGGGGCCCGGGTGCAAAGATGGATAAAGTTTTAAACAGA
GAGGAATCTTTGCAGCTAATGGACCTTCTAGGTCTTGAAAGGAGTGGGAATTGGCTCCGGTGCCCGTCAG
TGGGCAGAGC
